Addgene plasmid #130149: pRDAX-401 FLAG Venus210[1] Stuffer/InteinB Venus210[2]
Purpose: PPI (BiFC/TriFC) assay vector
Depositing lab: Gary Lewin. Depositing organization: Max-Delbrueck-Centrum fuer Molekulare Medizin (MDC).
Backbone
  Vector backbone: pEGFP-N1 U55762 Clontech
  Vector type: Mammalian Expression
Growth in bacteria
  Bacterial resistance: Kanamycin, 50 μg/mL
  Growth temperature: 37°C
  Growth strain: DH5alpha
  Copy number: High Copy
Gene/Insert
  Gene/Insert name: Venus
  Species: M. musculus (mouse)
  Cloning method: Restriction Enzyme; 5′ cloning site unknown (unknown if destroyed); 3′ cloning site unknown (unknown if destroyed)
Terms and licenses: Academic/Nonprofit Terms; Industry Terms: Not Available to Industry
How to cite: pRDAX-401 FLAG Venus210[1] Stuffer/InteinB Venus210[2] was a gift from Gary Lewin (Addgene plasmid # 130149 ; http://n2t.net/addgene:130149 ; RRID:Addgene_130149)
