[The description below was written by a language model from this plasmid's Addgene catalogue record and pLannotate feature annotations shown in this document.]
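Description:
pRDAX-401 FLAG Venus210[1] Stuffer/InteinB Venus210[2] is a 5.3 kb mammalian expression plasmid built on the Clontech pEGFP-N1 backbone and catalogued as a vector for protein–protein interaction assays based on bimolecular or trimolecular fluorescence complementation (BiFC/TriFC). It replicates in E. coli from a high-copy ColE1/pUC-type origin and also carries an f1 origin. Selection relies on the Tn5 NeoR/KanR gene, which sits behind tandem bacterial (bla) and SV40 early promoters and is followed by an HSV TK polyadenylation signal. This arrangement gives kanamycin resistance in bacteria and allows G418 selection in mammalian cells.

The payload is driven by the CMV immediate-early enhancer and promoter and terminated by an SV40 poly(A) signal. After a residual multiple cloning site, the annotated reading frame begins with a FLAG-type epitope and continues into a large Venus fragment. The construct name suggests this fragment is the portion up to a split point around residue 210. Next comes a roughly 570 bp segment matched to the Thermoplasma volcanium V-ATPase A subunit (atpA). This probably corresponds to the "Stuffer/InteinB" element in the name, since archaeal VMA subunits are known intein hosts, but the record does not say so explicitly. It is followed by a short C-terminal yellow fluorescent protein fragment (annotated as Topaz, presumably Venus210[2]), a second FLAG tag and a small stretch of SV40 large T antigen, possibly a nuclear localisation signal.

The record does not explain how the stuffer is exchanged or how the intein segment contributes to complementation. The catalogue lists the insert species as mouse, although the Venus fragments derive from Aequorea victoria. No interaction partner gene is listed, which suggests that the plasmid is a template or control vector for the assay system.
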