Features (pLannotate 1.2.2; 18 found; start..end, strand, type, name):
     61..364     +  enhancer       CMV enhancer: human cytomegalovirus immediate early enhancer
    365..568     +  promoter       CMV promoter: human cytomegalovirus (CMV) immediate early promoter
    591..634     +  misc_feature   MCS (fragment): multiple cloning site
    643..667     +  CDS            3xFLAG (fragment): three tandem FLAG® epitope tags
    674..1300    +  CDS            mVenus (fragment): mVenus is a basic (constitutively fluorescent) yellow fluorescent protein published in 2006, derived from Aequorea victoria. It is reported to be a rapidly-maturing monomer with moderate acid sensitivity.
   1295..1864    +  CDS            atpA (fragment): VATA_THEVO - Experimental evidence at protein level: Swiss-Prot protein existence level 1. Produces ATP from ADP in the presence of a proton gradient across the membrane. The archaeal alpha chain is a catalytic subunit. From Thermoplasma volcanium (strain ATCC 51530 / DSM 4299 / JCM 9571 / NBRC 15438 / GSS1).
   1865..1951    +  CDS            Topaz (fragment): Topaz is a basic (constitutively fluorescent) green/yellow fluorescent protein published in 1998, derived from Aequorea victoria.
   1958..1981    +  CDS            FLAG: FLAG® epitope tag, followed by an enterokinase cleavage site
   2000..2083    +  CDS            large T antigen (fragment): large T antigen from SV40 (simian virus 40)
   2106..2227    +  polyA_signal   SV40 poly(A) signal: SV40 polyadenylation signal
   2261..2689    -  rep_origin     f1 ori (sequence partly withheld): f1 bacteriophage origin of replication; arrow indicates direction of (+) strand synthesis
   2716..2820    +  promoter       AmpR promoter: bla
   2822..3179    +  promoter       SV40 promoter: SV40 enhancer and early promoter
   3214..4008    +  CDS            NeoR/KanR: aminoglycoside phosphotransferase from Tn5; aph(3')-II (or nptII); confers resistance to neomycin, kanamycin, and G418 (Geneticin®)
   4029..4181    +  CDS            ble (fragment): BLE_KLEPN - Experimental evidence at protein level: Swiss-Prot protein existence level 1. Binding protein with a strong affinity to the bleomycin family of antibiotics. Binds to CL990; an antimitotic-antibiotic compound. From Klebsiella pneumoniae.
   4240..4287    +  polyA_signal   HSV TK poly(A) signal: herpes simplex virus thymidine kinase polyadenylation signal (Cole and Stacy, 1985)
   4378..4394    -  polyA_signal   bGH poly(A) signal (fragment): bovine growth hormone polyadenylation signal
   4616..5204    +  rep_origin     ori: high-copy-number ColE1/pMB1/pBR322/pUC origin of replication
>Addgene plasmid #130149 | pRDAX-401 FLAG Venus210[1] Stuffer/InteinB Venus210[2] | depositor full sequence | sequence record 249527 | Full Sequence
TAGTTATTAATAGTAATCAATTACGGGGTCATTAGTTCATAGCCCATATATGGAGTTCCGCGTTACATAA
CTTACGGTAAATGGCCCGCCTGGCTGACCGCCCAACGACCCCCGCCCATTGACGTCAATAATGACGTATG
TTCCCATAGTAACGCCAATAGGGACTTTCCATTGACGTCAATGGGTGGAGTATTTACGGTAAACTGCCCA
CTTGGCAGTACATCAAGTGTATCATATGCCAAGTACGCCCCCTATTGACGTCAATGACGGTAAATGGCCC
GCCTGGCATTATGCCCAGTACATGACCTTATGGGACTTTCCTACTTGGCAGTACATCTACGTATTAGTCA
TCGCTATTACCATGGTGATGCGGTTTTGGCAGTACATCAATGGGCGTGGATAGCGGTTTGACTCACGGGG
ATTTCCAAGTCTCCACCCCATTGACGTCAATGGGAGTTTGTTTTGGCACCAAAATCAACGGGACTTTCCA
AAATGTCGTAACAACTCCGCCCCATTGACGCAAATGGGCGGTAGGCGTGTACGGTGGGAGGTCTATATAA
GCAGAGCTGGTTTAGTGAACCGTCAGATCCGCTAGCGCTACCGGACTCAGATCTCGAGCTCAAGCTTCGA
ATTCGCCACCATGGACTACAAAGACGATGACGATAAAGGAAGTGTGTCAAAGGGAGAAGAGTTGTTTACC
GGTGTTGTTCCCATACTGGTGGAACTGGATGGTGACGTCAATGGACACAAGTTTAGCGTTTCTGGCGAAG
GAGAAGGCGATGCTACCTATGGCAAACTGACCCTCAAACTGATCTGTACGACTGGAAAGTTGCCTGTACC
TTGGCCAACACTGGTCACAACCTTGGGCTATGGGCTGCAATGCTTTGCCCGTTATCCTGATCACATGAAG
CAACATGACTTCTTTAAGTCTGCTATGCCAGAGGGATATGTGCAGGAACGGACTATCTTCTTCAAGGACG
ACGGCAACTACAAGACGAGAGCTGAGGTGAAATTTGAGGGTGACACACTGGTGAATCGCATAGAGCTGAA
AGGCATCGACTTCAAAGAAGATGGGAATATTCTCGGGCATAAACTCGAGTACAACTACAATTCCCACAAC
GTGTACATCACTGCCGATAAGCAGAAGAATGGGATTAAGGCGAACTTCAAGATCCGACACAACATCGAGG
ATGGTGGGGTCCAGCTTGCCGACCATTATCAGCAGAACACACCCATTGGGGATGGACCAGTCCTGTTGCC
GGATAACCACTACCTCAGTTACCAGAGCAAACTGTCCAAAAAGTGCGTGTCAGGAGAAACTCCTGTGTAC
CTTGCTGATGGCAAGACCATCAAGATCAAGGACCTGTATTCATCCGAGAGGAAGAAGGAGGATAACATCG
TGGAGGCTGGATCTGGGGAAGAGATCATCCACCTGAAAGACCCGATTCAGATCTACTCCTACGTGGATGG
GACCATAGTACGAAGCAGAAGCAGACTGCTGTACAAAGGCAAATCCAGCTATCTGGTGCGTATTGAGACT
ATCGGAGGTAGGTCAGTCAGTGTGACACCAGTCCATAAGCTCTTCGTCCTTACGGAGAAAGGCATAGAGG
AAGTCATGGCCTCCAATCTGAAAGTGGGTGACATGATTGCGGCTGTAGCCGAAAGTGAGAGCGAAGCACG
GGATTGTGGGATGTCTGAGGAATGCGTTATGGAAGCAGAGGTTTACACCTCTCTGGAAGCCACATTTGAT
CGGGTCAAGAGCATTGCCTACGAGAAAGGGGACTTTGACGTGTATGACCTCAGTGTGCCCGAATATGGTC
GCAACTTCATTGGCGGAGAAGGCTTGTTGGTTCTCCACAATACAGATCCCAATGAGAAGAGGGACCATAT
GGTACTGCTCGAATTCGTGACTGCAGCAGGCATTACCCTTGGGATGGATGAACTTTATAAGACTGGTGAT
TACAAGGATGACGATGACAAGTAAGCGGCCGCGACTCTAGATCATAATCAGCCATACCACATTTGTAGAG
GTTTTACTTGCTTTAAAAAACCTCCCACACCTCCCCCTGAACCTGAAACATAAAATGAATGCAATTGTTG
TTGTTAACTTGTTTATTGCAGCTTATAATGGTTACAAATAAAGCAATAGCATCACAAATTTCACAAATAA
AGCATTTTTTTCACTGCATTCTAGTTGTGGTTTGTCCAAACTCATCAATGTATCTTAAGGCGTAAATTGT
AAGCGTTAATATTTTGTTAAAATTCGCGTTAAATTTTTGTTAAATCAGCTCATTTTTTAACCAATAGGCC
GAAATCGGCAAAATCCCTTATAAATCAAAAGAATAGACCGAGATAGGGT
[37 nt withheld, positions 2360-2396]
AAAGAACGTGGACTCCAACGTCAAAGG
[49 nt withheld, positions 2424-2472]
T
[91 nt withheld, positions 2474-2564]
G
[124 nt withheld, positions 2566-2689]
CAGGTGGCACTTTTCGGGGAAATGTGCGCGGAACCCCTATTTGTTTATTTTTCTAAATACATTCAAATAT
GTATCCGCTCATGAGACAATAACCCTGATAAATGCTTCAATAATATTGAAAAAGGAAGAGTCCTGAGGCG
GAAAGAACCAGCTGTGGAATGTGTGTCAGTTAGGGTGTGGAAAGTCCCCAGGCTCCCCAGCAGGCAGAAG
TATGCAAAGCATGCATCTCAATTAGTCAGCAACCAGGTGTGGAAAGTCCCCAGGCTCCCCAGCAGGCAGA
AGTATGCAAAGCATGCATCTCAATTAGTCAGCAACCATAGTCCCGCCCCTAACTCCGCCCATCCCGCCCC
TAACTCCGCCCAGTTCCGCCCATTCTCCGCCCCATGGCTGACTAATTTTTTTTATTTATGCAGAGGCCGA
GGCCGCCTCGGCCTCTGAGCTATTCCAGAAGTAGTGAGGAGGCTTTTTTGGAGGCCTAGGCTTTTGCAAA
GATCGATCAAGAGACAGGATGAGGATCGTTTCGCATGATTGAACAAGATGGATTGCACGCAGGTTCTCCG
GCCGCTTGGGTGGAGAGGCTATTCGGCTATGACTGGGCACAACAGACAATCGGCTGCTCTGATGCCGCCG
TGTTCCGGCTGTCAGCGCAGGGGCGCCCGGTTCTTTTTGTCAAGACCGACCTGTCCGGTGCCCTGAATGA
ACTGCAAGACGAGGCAGCGCGGCTATCGTGGCTGGCCACGACGGGCGTTCCTTGCGCAGCTGTGCTCGAC
GTTGTCACTGAAGCGGGAAGGGACTGGCTGCTATTGGGCGAAGTGCCGGGGCAGGATCTCCTGTCATCTC
ACCTTGCTCCTGCCGAGAAAGTATCCATCATGGCTGATGCAATGCGGCGGCTGCATACGCTTGATCCGGC
TACCTGCCCATTCGACCACCAAGCGAAACATCGCATCGAGCGAGCACGTACTCGGATGGAAGCCGGTCTT
GTCGATCAGGATGATCTGGACGAAGAGCATCAGGGGCTCGCGCCAGCCGAACTGTTCGCCAGGCTCAAGG
CGAGCATGCCCGACGGCGAGGATCTCGTCGTGACCCATGGCGATGCCTGCTTGCCGAATATCATGGTGGA
AAATGGCCGCTTTTCTGGATTCATCGACTGTGGCCGGCTGGGTGTGGCGGACCGCTATCAGGACATAGCG
TTGGCTACCCGTGATATTGCTGAAGAGCTTGGCGGCGAATGGGCTGACCGCTTCCTCGTGCTTTACGGTA
TCGCCGCTCCCGATTCGCAGCGCATCGCCTTCTATCGCCTTCTTGACGAGTTCTTCTGAGCGGGACTCTG
GGGTTCGAAATGACCGACCAAGCGACGCCCAACCTGCCATCACGAGATTTCGATTCCACCGCCGCCTTCT
ATGAAAGGTTGGGCTTCGGAATCGTTTTCCGGGACGCCGGCTGGATGATCCTCCAGCGCGGGGATCTCAT
GCTGGAGTTCTTCGCCCACCCTAGGGGGAGGCTAACTGAAACACGGAAGGAGACAATACCGGAAGGAACC
CGCGCTATGACGGCAATAAAAAGACAGAATAAAACGCACGGTGTTGGGTCGTTTGTTCATAAACGCGGGG
TTCGGTCCCAGGGCTGGCACTCTGTCGATACCCCACCGAGACCCCATTGGGGCCAATACGCCCGCGTTTC
TTCCTTTTCCCCACCCCACCCCCCAAGTTCGGGTGAAGGCCCAGGGCTCGCAGCCAACGTCGGGGCGGCA
GGCCCTGCCATAGCCTCAGGTTACTCATATATACTTTAGATTGATTTAAAACTTCATTTTTAATTTAAAA
GGATCTAGGTGAAGATCCTTTTTGATAATCTCATGACCAAAATCCCTTAACGTGAGTTTTCGTTCCACTG
AGCGTCAGACCCCGTAGAAAAGATCAAAGGATCTTCTTGAGATCCTTTTTTTCTGCGCGTAATCTGCTGC
TTGCAAACAAAAAAACCACCGCTACCAGCGGTGGTTTGTTTGCCGGATCAAGAGCTACCAACTCTTTTTC
CGAAGGTAACTGGCTTCAGCAGAGCGCAGATACCAAATACTGTCCTTCTAGTGTAGCCGTAGTTAGGCCA
CCACTTCAAGAACTCTGTAGCACCGCCTACATACCTCGCTCTGCTAATCCTGTTACCAGTGGCTGCTGCC
AGTGGCGATAAGTCGTGTCTTACCGGGTTGGACTCAAGACGATAGTTACCGGATAAGGCGCAGCGGTCGG
GCTGAACGGGGGGTTCGTGCACACAGCCCAGCTTGGAGCGAACGACCTACACCGAACTGAGATACCTACA
GCGTGAGCTATGAGAAAGCGCCACGCTTCCCGAAGGGAGAAAGGCGGACAGGTATCCGGTAAGCGGCAGG
GTCGGAACAGGAGAGCGCACGAGGGAGCTTCCAGGGGGAAACGCCTGGTATCTTTATAGTCCTGTCGGGT
TTCGCCACCTCTGACTTGAGCGTCGATTTTTGTGATGCTCGTCAGGGGGGCGGAGCCTATGGAAAAACGC
CAGCAACGCGGCCTTTTTACGGTTCCTGGCCTTTTGCTGGCCTTTTGCTCACATGTTCTTTCCTGCGTTA
TCCCCTGATTCTGTGGATAACCGTATTACCGCCATGCAT
